>Addgene plasmid #201683 | pEJS2601_AAV-Nme2-ABE8e-i1-U6-2xSapI | addgene full sequence | sequence record 394724 | Addgene NGS Result
CCTGCAGGCAGCTGCGCGCTCGCTCGCTCACTGAGGCCGCCCGGGCGTCGGGCGACCTTTGGTCGCCCGG
CCTCAGTGAGCGAGCGAGCGCGCAGAGAGGGAGTGGCCAACTCCATCACTAGGGGTTCCTGCGGCCTCTA
GAGTTTATGGAGGCGGTACTATGTAGATGAGAATTCAGGAGCAAACTGGGAAAAGCAACTGCTTCCAAAT
ATTTGTGATTTTTACAGTGTAGTTTTGGAAAAACTCTTAGCCTACCAATTCTTCTAAGTGTTTTAAAATG
TGGGAGCCAGTACACATGAAGTTATAGAGTGTTTTAATGAGGCTTAAATATTTACCGTAACTATGAAATG
CTACGCATATCATGCTGTTCAGGCTCCGTGGCCACGCAACTCATACTAAGAGCCGCCACCATGAAACGGA
CAGCCGACGGAAGCGAGTTCGAGTCACCAAAGAAGAAGCGGAAAGTCGAAGATATGGCCGCCTTCAAGCC
TAACCCAATCAATTACATCCTGGGACTGGCCATCGGAATCGCATCCGTGGGATGGGCTATGGTGGAGATC
GACGAGGAGGAGAATCCTATCCGGCTGATCGATCTGGGCGTGAGAGTGTTTGAGAGGGCCGAGGTGCCAA
AGACCGGCGATTCTCTGGCTATGGCCCGGAGACTGGCACGGAGCGTGAGGCGCCTGACACGGAGAAGGGC
ACACAGGCTGCTGAGGGCACGCCGGCTGCTGAAGAGAGAGGGCGTGCTGCAGGCAGCAGACTTCGATGAG
AATGGCCTGATCAAGAGCCTGCCAAACACCCCCTGGCAGCTGAGAGCAGCCGCCCTGGACAGGAAGCTGA
CACCACTGGAGTGGTCTGCCGTGCTGCTGCACCTGATCAAGCACCGCGGCTACCTGAGCCAGCGGAAGAA
CGAGGGAGAGACAGCAGACAAGGAGCTGGGCGCCCTGCTGAAGGGAGTGGCCAACAATGCCCACGCCCTG
CAGACCGGCGATTTCAGGACACCTGCCGAGCTGGCCCTGAATAAGTTTGAGAAGGAGTCCGGCCACATCA
GAAACCAGAGGGGCGACTATAGCCACACCTTCTCCCGCAAGGATCTGCAGGCCGAGCTGATCCTGCTGTT
CGAGAAGCAGAAGGAGTTTGGCAATCCACACGTGAGCGGAGGCCTGAAGGAGGGAATCGAGACCCTGCTG
ATGACACAGAGGCCTGCCCTGTCCGGCGACGCAGTGCAGAAGATGCTGGGACACTGCACCTTCGAGCCTG
CAGAGCCAAAGGCCGCCAAGAACACCTACACAGCCGAGCGGTTTATCTGGCTGACAAAGCTGAACAATCT
GAGAATCCTGGAGCAGGGCGGATCAGGAGGCTCTGGCGGTTCAGGTGGATCAGGCGGTAGCGGAGGTTCA
GGTGGTTCTGAGGTGGAGTTTTCCCACGAGTACTGGATGAGACATGCCCTGACCCTGGCCAAGAGGGCAC
GCGATGAGAGGGAGGTGCCTGTGGGAGCCGTGCTGGTGCTGAACAATAGAGTGATCGGCGAGGGCTGGAA
CAGAGCCATCGGCCTGCACGACCCAACAGCCCATGCCGAAATTATGGCCCTGAGACAGGGCGGCCTGGTC
ATGCAGAACTACAGACTGATTGACGCCACCCTGTACGTGACATTCGAGCCTTGCGTGATGTGCGCCGGCG
CCATGATCCACTCTAGGATCGGCCGCGTGGTGTTTGGCGTGAGGAACAGCAAACGGGGCGCCGCAGGCTC
CCTGATGAACGTGCTGAACTACCCCGGCATGAATCACCGCGTCGAAATTACCGAGGGAATCCTGGCAGAT
GAATGTGCCGCCCTGCTGTGCGACTTCTACCGGATGCCTAGACAGGTGTTCAATGCTCAGAAGAAGGCCC
AGAGCTCCATCAACGGCTCCTCTGGCTCTGAGACACCTGGCACAAGCGAGAGCGCAACACCTGAAAGCAG
CGGCGGATCCGAGAGGCCACTGACCGACACAGAGAGGGCCACCCTGATGGATGAGCCTTACCGGAAGTCT
AAGCTGACATATGCCCAGGCCAGAAAGCTGCTGGGCCTGGAGGACACCGCCTTCTTTAAGGGCCTGAGAT
ACGGCAAGGATAATGCCGAGGCCTCCACACTGATGGAGATGAAGGCCTATCACGCCATCTCTCGCGCCCT
GGAGAAGGAGGGCCTGAAGGACAAGAAGTCCCCCCTGAACCTGAGCTCCGAGCTGCAGGATGAGATCGGC
ACCGCCTTCTCTCTGTTTAAGACCGACGAGGATATCACAGGCCGCCTGAAGGACAGGGTGCAGCCTGAGA
TCCTGGAGGCCCTGCTGAAGCACATCTCTTTCGATAAGTTTGTGCAGATCAGCCTGAAGGCCCTGAGAAG
GATCGTGCCACTGATGGAGCAGGGCAAGCGGTACGACGAGGCCTGCGCCGAGATCTACGGCGATCACTAT
GGCAAGAAGAACACAGAGGAGAAGATCTATCTGCCCCCTATCCCTGCCGACGAGATCAGAAATCCTGTGG
TGCTGAGGGCCCTGTCCCAGGCAAGAAAAGTGATCAACGGAGTGGTGCGCCGGTACGGATCTCCAGCCCG
GATCCACATCGAGACCGCCAGAGAAGTGGGCAAGAGCTTCAAGGACCGGAAGGAGATCGAGAAGAGACAG
GAGGAGAATCGCAAGGATCGGGAGAAGGCCGCCGCCAAGTTTAGGGAGTACTTCCCTAACTTTGTGGGCG
AGCCAAAGTCTAAGGACATCCTGAAGCTGCGCCTGTACGAGCAGCAGCACGGCAAGTGTCTGTATAGCGG
CAAGGAGATCAATCTGGTGCGGCTGAACGAGAAGGGCTATGTGGAGATCGATCACGCCCTGCCTTTCTCC
AGAACCTGGGACGATTCTTTTAACAATAAGGTGCTGGTGCTGGGCAGCGAGAACCAGAATAAGGGCAATC
AGACACCATACGAGTATTTCAATGGCAAGGACAACTCCAGGGAGTGGCAGGAGTTCAAGGCCCGCGTGGA
GACCTCTAGATTTCCCAGGAGCAAGAAGCAGCGGATCCTGCTGCAGAAGTTCGACGAGGATGGCTTTAAG
GAGTGCAACCTGAATGACACCAGATACGTGAACCGGTTCCTGTGCCAGTTTGTGGCCGATCACATCCTGC
TGACCGGCAAGGGCAAGAGAAGGGTGTTCGCCTCTAATGGCCAGATCACAAACCTGCTGAGGGGATTTTG
GGGACTGAGGAAGGTGCGGGCAGAGAATGACAGACACCACGCACTGGATGCAGTGGTGGTGGCATGCAGC
ACCGTGGCAATGCAGCAGAAGATCACAAGATTCGTGAGGTATAAGGAGATGAACGCCTTTGACGGCAAGA
CCATCGATAAGGAGACAGGCAAGGTGCTGCACCAGAAGACCCACTTCCCCCAGCCTTGGGAGTTCTTTGC
CCAGGAAGTGATGATCCGGGTGTTCGGCAAGCCAGACGGCAAGCCTGAGTTTGAGGAGGCCGATACCCCA
GAGAAGCTGAGGACACTGCTGGCAGAGAAGCTGTCTAGCAGGCCAGAGGCAGTGCACGAGTACGTGACCC
CACTGTTCGTGTCCAGGGCACCCAATCGGAAGATGTCTGGCGCCCACAAGGACACACTGAGAAGCGCCAA
GAGGTTTGTGAAGCACAACGAGAAGATCTCCGTGAAGAGAGTGTGGCTGACCGAGATCAAGCTGGCCGAT
CTGGAGAACATGGTGAATTACAAGAACGGCAGGGAGATCGAGCTGTATGAGGCCCTGAAGGCAAGGCTGG
AGGCCTACGGAGGAAATGCCAAGCAGGCCTTCGACCCAAAGGATAACCCCTTTTATAAGAAGGGAGGACA
GCTGGTGAAGGCCGTGCGGGTGGAGAAGACCCAGGAGAGCGGCGTGCTGCTGAATAAGAAGAACGCCTAC
ACAATCGCCGACAATGGCGATATGGTGAGAGTGGACGTGTTCTGTAAGGTGGATAAGAAGGGCAAGAATC
AGTACTTTATCGTGCCTATCTATGCCTGGCAGGTGGCCGAGAACATCCTGCCAGACATCGATTGCAAGGG
CTACAGAATCGACGATAGCTATACATTCTGTTTTTCCCTGCACAAGTATGACCTGATCGCCTTCCAGAAG
GATGAGAAGTCCAAGGTGGAGTTTGCCTACTATATCAATTGCGACTCCTCTAACGGCAGGTTCTACCTGG
CCTGGCACGATAAGGGCAGCAAGGAGCAGCAGTTTCGCATCTCCACCCAGAATCTGGTGCTGATCCAGAA
GTATCAGGTGAACGAGCTGGGCAAGGAGATCAGGCCATGTCGGCTGAAGAAGCGCCCACCCGTGCGGGAG
GATAAAAGAACCGCCGACGGCAGCGAATTCGAGCCCAAGAAGAAGAGGAAAGTCTAAAATAAAAGATCTT
TATTTTCATTAGATCTGTGTGTTGGTTTTTTGTGTAAGCGCTCTAGAGAGGGCCTATTTCCCATGATTCC
TTCATATTTGCATATACGATACAAGGCTGTTAGAGAGATAATTAGAATTAATTTGACTGTAAACACAAAG
ATATTAGTACAAAATACGTGACGTAGAAAGTAATAATTTCTTGGGTAGTTTGCAGTTTTAAAATTATGTT
TTAAAATGGACTATCATATGCTTACCGTAACTTGAAAGTATTTCGATTTCTTGGCTTTATATATCTTGTG
GAAAGGACGAAACACCGGAAGAGCATTCCAGCTCTTCAGTTGTAGCTCCCGAAACGTTGCTACAATAAGG
CCGTCTGAAAAGATGTGCCGCAACGCTCTGCCCCTTAAAGCTTCTGCTTTAAGGGGCATCGTTTATTTTT
TTGTTTAAACGCAGGAACCCCTAGTGATGGAGTTGGCCACTCCCTCTCTGCGCGCTCGCTCGCTCACTGA
GGCCGGGCGACCAAAGGTCGCCCGACGCCCGGGCTTTGCCCGGGCGGCCTCAGTGAGCGAGCGAGCGCGC
AGCTGCCTGCAGGGGCGCCTGATGCGGTATTTTCTCCTTACGCATCTGTGCGGTATTTCACACCGCATA
[95 nt withheld, positions 5040-5134]
T
[46 nt withheld, positions 5136-5181]
C
[141 nt withheld, positions 5183-5323]
CCTTTGACGTTGGAGTCCACGTTCTTT
[37 nt withheld, positions 5351-5387]
ACTCTATCTCGGGCTATTCTTTTGATTTATAAGGGATTTTGCCGATTTCGGTCTATTGGTTAAAAAATGA
GCTGATTTAACAAAAATTTAACGCGAATTTTAACAAAATATTAACGTTTACAATTTTATGGTGCACTCTC
AGTACAATCTGCTCTGATGCCGCATAGTTAAGCCAGCCCCGACACCCGCCAACACCCGCTGACGCGCCCT
GACGGGCTTGTCTGCTCCCGGCATCCGCTTACAGACAAGCTGTGCTCGAGTTAGACGTCAGGTGGCACTT
TTCGGGGAAATGTGCGCGGAACCCCTATTTGTTTATTTTTCTAAATACATTCAAATATGTATCCGCTCAT
GAGACAATAACCCTGATAAATGCTTCAATAATATTGAAAAAGGAAGAGTATGAGTATTCAACATTTCCGT
GTCGCCCTTATTCCCTTTTTTGCGGCATTTTGCCTTCCTGTTTTTGCTCACCCAGAAACGCTGGTGAAAG
TAAAAGATGCTGAAGATCAGTTGGGTGCACGAGTGGGTTACATCGAACTGGATCTCAACAGCGGTAAGAT
CCTTGAGAGTTTTCGCCCCGAAGAACGTTTTCCAATGATGAGCACTTTTAAAGTTCTGCTATGTGGCGCG
GTATTATCCCGTATTGACGCCGGGCAAGAGCAACTCGGTCGCCGCATACACTATTCTCAGAATGACTTGG
TTGAGTACTCACCAGTCACAGAAAAGCATCTTACGGATGGCATGACAGTAAGAGAATTATGCAGTGCTGC
CATAACCATGAGTGATAACACTGCGGCCAACTTACTTCTGACAACGATCGGAGGACCGAAGGAGCTAACC
GCTTTTTTGCACAACATGGGGGATCATGTAACTCGCCTTGATCGTTGGGAACCGGAGCTGAATGAAGCCA
TACCAAACGACGAGCGTGACACCACGATGCCTGTAGCAATGGCAACAACGTTGCGCAAACTATTAACTGG
CGAACTACTTACTCTAGCTTCCCGGCAACAATTAATAGACTGGATGGAGGCGGATAAAGTTGCAGGACCA
CTTCTGCGCTCGGCCCTTCCGGCTGGCTGGTTTATTGCTGATAAATCTGGAGCCGGTGAGCGTGGAAGCC
GCGGTATCATTGCAGCACTGGGGCCAGATGGTAAGCCCTCCCGTATCGTAGTTATCTACACGACGGGGAG
TCAGGCAACTATGGATGAACGAAATAGACAGATCGCTGAGATAGGTGCCTCACTGATTAAGCATTGGTAA
CTGTCAGACCAAGTTTACTCATATATACTTTAGATTGATTTAAAACTTCATTTTTAATTTAAAAGGATCT
AGGTGAAGATCCTTTTTGATAATCTCATGACCAAAATCCCTTAACGTGAGTTTTCGTTCCACTGAGCGTC
AGACCCCGTAGAAAAGATCAAAGGATCTTCTTGAGATCCTTTTTTTCTGCGCGTAATCTGCTGCTTGCAA
ACAAAAAAACCACCGCTACCAGCGGTGGTTTGTTTGCCGGATCAAGAGCTACCAACTCTTTTTCCGAAGG
TAACTGGCTTCAGCAGAGCGCAGATACCAAATACTGTTCTTCTAGTGTAGCCGTAGTTAGGCCACCACTT
CAAGAACTCTGTAGCACCGCCTACATACCTCGCTCTGCTAATCCTGTTACCAGTGGCTGCTGCCAGTGGC
GATAAGTCGTGTCTTACCGGGTTGGACTCAAGACGATAGTTACCGGATAAGGCGCAGCGGTCGGGCTGAA
CGGGGGGTTCGTGCACACAGCCCAGCTTGGAGCGAACGACCTACACCGAACTGAGATACCTACAGCGTGA
GCTATGAGAAAGCGCCACGCTTCCCGAAGGGAGAAAGGCGGACAGGTATCCGGTAAGCGGCAGGGTCGGA
ACAGGAGAGCGCACGAGGGAGCTTCCAGGGGGAAACGCCTGGTATCTTTATAGTCCTGTCGGGTTTCGCC
ACCTCTGACTTGAGCGTCGATTTTTGTGATGCTCGTCAGGGGGGCGGAGCCTATGGAAAAACGCCAGCAA
CGCGGCCTTTTTACGGTTCCTGGCCTTTTGCTGGCCTTTTGCTCACATGT
Features (pLannotate 1.2.2; 13 found; start..end, strand, type, name):
     12..39      +  repeat_region  AAV2 ITR (fragment): inverted terminal repeat of adeno-associated virus serotype 2 inverted
     68..95      +  repeat_region  AAV2 ITR (fragment): inverted terminal repeat of adeno-associated virus serotype 2 inverted
    474..4337    +  CDS            cas9: CAS9_NEIMA - Experimental evidence at protein level: Swiss-Prot protein existence level 1. CRISPR (clustered regularly interspaced short palindromic repeat) is an adaptive immune system that provides protection against mobile genetic elements (viruses, transposable elements and conjugative plasmids). CRISPR clusters contain spacers, sequences complementary to antecedent mobile elements, and target invading nucleic acids. CRISPR clusters are transcribed and processed into CRISPR RNA (crRNA). In type II CRISPR systems correct processing of pre-crRNA requires a trans- encoded small RNA (tracrRNA)
   4398..4445    +  polyA_signal   poly(A) signal: synthetic polyadenylation signal
   4458..4698    +  promoter       U6 promoter: RNA polymerase III promoter for human U6 snRNA
   4745..4825    +  misc_RNA       Nm tracrRNA (fragment): trans-activating CRISPR RNA for the Neisseria meningitidis CRISPR/Cas9 system (Hou et al., 2013)
   4843..4983    +  repeat_region  AAV2 ITR: inverted terminal repeat of adeno-associated virus serotype 2 inverted
   4988..5039    -  misc_feature   bom (fragment): basis of mobility region from pBR322
   5058..5513    +  rep_origin     f1 ori (sequence partly withheld): f1 bacteriophage origin of replication; arrow indicates direction of (+) strand synthesis
   5514..5563    -  misc_feature   bom (fragment): basis of mobility region from pBR322
   5682..5786    +  promoter       AmpR promoter: bla
   5787..6647    +  CDS            AmpR: β-lactamase; bla; confers resistance to ampicillin, carbenicillin, and related antibiotics
   6818..7406    +  rep_origin     ori: high-copy-number ColE1/pMB1/pBR322/pUC origin of replication
