[The description below was written by a language model from this plasmid's Addgene catalogue record and pLannotate feature annotations shown in this document.]
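Description:
pEJS2601_AAV-Nme2-ABE8e-i1-U6-2xSapI is an all-in-one AAV transfer plasmid of about 7.5 kb for mammalian adenine base editing, built on the pEJS-HZ79 backbone. It is maintained in E. coli through a high-copy ColE1/pUC-type origin and selected with ampicillin via the bla gene under its own promoter. The backbone also carries an f1 phage origin and remnants of the pBR322 bom region. The payload lies between AAV2 inverted terminal repeats, which allow the intervening DNA to be packaged into recombinant AAV particles. The annotation detects a complete ITR on the right side but only short fragments on the left, which may reflect the difficulty of sequencing or annotating these repeats, or partial loss of the repeat. The record cannot distinguish these possibilities.

The main insert, roughly 4 kb, is Nme2-ABE8e-i1, a domain-inlaid editor in which the ABE8e adenosine deaminase sits within the compact Neisseria meningitidis Nme2Cas9 rather than at a terminus. The feature table annotates this reading frame simply as a Neisseria Cas9 coding sequence and does not resolve the deaminase separately. According to the catalogue, expression is driven by the small U1a promoter, which was not picked up by the automated annotation, and the transcript ends at a short synthetic polyadenylation signal. Downstream, a human U6 RNA polymerase III promoter drives a single-guide RNA cassette with an Nme tracrRNA-derived scaffold. Two SapI sites let users insert a new spacer by type IIS cloning. The small regulatory elements and compact Cas9 keep editor and guide together in one vector, suiting it to single-AAV delivery of an A-to-G base editor to cultured cells or in vivo.
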