Addgene plasmid #201683: pEJS2601_AAV-Nme2-ABE8e-i1-U6-2xSapI
Purpose: All-in-one AAV plasmid expressing Nme2-ABE8e-i1 and U6 sgRNA cassette. SapI enables cloning new spacers.
Depositing lab: Erik Sontheimer. Depositing organization: University of Massachusetts, Worcester. Publication: Domain-inlaid Nme2Cas9 adenine base editors with improved activity and targeting scope. Bamidele N, Zhang H, Dong X, Cheng H, Gaston N, Feinzig H, Cao H, Kelly K, Watts JK, Xie J, Gao G, Sontheimer EJ. Nat Commun. 2024 Feb 17;15(1):1458. doi: 10.1038/s41467-024-45763-5. PubMed 38368418.
Backbone
  Vector backbone: Addgene #199261 (pEJS-HZ79)
  Total vector size (bp): 7478
  Modifications to backbone: Contains U6-driven sgRNA cassette
  Vector type: Mammalian Expression, AAV, CRISPR
Growth in bacteria
  Bacterial resistance: Ampicillin, 100 μg/mL
  Growth temperature: 30°C
  Growth strain: NEB Stable
  Copy number: Unknown
Gene/Insert
  Gene/Insert name: Nme2-ABE8e-i1
  Insert size (bp): 3987
  Promoter: U1a
  Cloning method: Gibson Cloning
  Sequencing primers: 5′ CGCATATCATGCTGTTCAGG; 3′ ctagagcgcttacacaaaaaacca
Terms and licenses: Academic/Nonprofit Terms; Industry Terms: Not Available to Industry
Depositor comments: Please visit https://doi.org/10.1101/2023.04.14.536905 for bioRxiv preprint.
How to cite: pEJS2601_AAV-Nme2-ABE8e-i1-U6-2xSapI was a gift from Erik Sontheimer (Addgene plasmid # 201683 ; http://n2t.net/addgene:201683 ; RRID:Addgene_201683)
